>Addgene plasmid #24204 | BcatMutS33/S37.T41/S45 | addgene full sequence | sequence record 235877 | Addgene NGS Result
GACGGATCGGGAGATCTCCCGATCCCCTATGGTGCACTCTCAGTACAATCTGCTCTGATGCCGCATAGTT
AAGCCAGTATCTGCTCCCTGCTTGTGTGTTGGAGGTCGCTGAGTAGTGCGCGAGCAAAATTTAAGCTACA
ACAAGGCAAGGCTTGACCGACAATTGCATGAAGAATCTGCTTAGGGTTAGGCGTTTTGCGCTGCTTCGCG
ATGTACGGGCCAGATATACGCGTTGACATTGATTATTGACTAGTTATTAATAGTAATCAATTACGGGGTC
ATTAGTTCATAGCCCATATATGGAGTTCCGCGTTACATAACTTACGGTAAATGGCCCGCCTGGCTGACCG
CCCAACGACCCCCGCCCATTGACGTCAATAATGACGTATGTTCCCATAGTAACGCCAATAGGGACTTTCC
ATTGACGTCAATGGGTGGAGTATTTACGGTAAACTGCCCACTTGGCAGTACATCAAGTGTATCATATGCC
AAGTACGCCCCCTATTGACGTCAATGACGGTAAATGGCCCGCCTGGCATTATGCCCAGTACATGACCTTA
TGGGACTTTCCTACTTGGCAGTACATCTACGTATTAGTCATCGCTATTACCATGGTGATGCGGTTTTGGC
AGTACATCAATGGGCGTGGATAGCGGTTTGACTCACGGGGATTTCCAAGTCTCCACCCCATTGACGTCAA
TGGGAGTTTGTTTTGGCACCAAAATCAACGGGACTTTCCAAAATGTCGTAACAACTCCGCCCCATTGACG
CAAATGGGCGGTAGGCGTGTACGGTGGGAGGTCTATATAAGCAGAGCTCTCTGGCTAACTAGAGAACCCA
CTGCTTACTGGCTTATCGAAATTAATACGACTCACTATAGGGAGACCCAAGCTGCCACCATGGACTACAA
GGACGACGATGACAAGGGACCTAAGCTTGGTACCGAGCTCGGATCCATGGCTACTCAAGCTGATTTGATG
GAGTTGGACATGGCCATGGAACCAGACAGAAAAGCGGCTGTTAGTCACTGGCAGCAACAGTCTTACCTGG
ACGCTGGAATCCATGCTGGTGCCACTGCCACAGCTCCTGCTCTGAGTGGTAAAGGCAATCCTGAGGAAGA
GGATGTGGATACCTCCCAAGTCCTGTATGAGTGGGAACAGGGATTTTCTCAGTCCTTCACTCAAGAACAA
GTAGCTGATATTGATGGACAGTATGCAATGACTCGAGCTCAGAGGGTACGAGCTGCTATGTTCCCTGAGA
CATTAGATGAGGGCATGCAGATCCCATCTACACAGTTTGATGCTGCTCATCCCACTAATGTCCAGCGTTT
GGCTGAACCATCACAGATGCTGAAA
[1614 nt withheld, positions 1356-2969]
AAACGGCTTTCAGTTGAGCTGACCAGCTCTCTCTTCAGAACAGAGCCAATGGCTTGGAATGAGACTGCTG
ATCTTGGACTTGATATTGGTGCCCAGGGAGAACCCCTTGGATATCGCCAGGATGATCCTAGCTATCGTTC
TTTTCACTCTGGTGGATATGGCCAGGATGCCTTGGGTATGGACCCCATGATGGAACATGAGATGGGTGGC
CACCACCCTGGTGCTGACTATCCAGTTGATGGGCTGCCAGATCTGGGGCATGCCCAGGACCTCATGGATG
GGCTGCCTCCAGGTGACAGCAATCAGCTGGCCTGGTTTGATACTGACCTGTAAATCATCCTTTAGGAGGA
TCCACTAGTAACGGCCGCCAGTGTGCTGGAATTCTGCAGATATCCATCACACTGGCGGCCGCTCGAGCAT
GCATCTAGAGGGCCCTATTCTATAGTGTCACCTAAATGCTAGAGCTCGCTGATCAGCCTCGACTGTGCCT
TCTAGTTGCCAGCCATCTGTTGTTTGCCCCTCCCCCGTGCCTTCCTTGACCCTGGAAGGTGCCACTCCCA
CTGTCCTTTCCTAATAAAATGAGGAAATTGCATCGCATTGTCTGAGTAGGTGTCATTCTATTCTGGGGGG
TGGGGTGGGGCAGGACAGCAAGGGGGAGGATTGGGAAGACAATAGCAGGCATGCTGGGAATGCGGTGGGC
TCTATGGCTTCTGAGGCGGAAAGAACCAGCTGGGGCTCTAGGGGGTATCCCC
[124 nt withheld, positions 3722-3845]
C
[91 nt withheld, positions 3847-3937]
A
[49 nt withheld, positions 3939-3987]
CCTTTGACGTTGGAGTCCACGTTCTTT
[37 nt withheld, positions 4015-4051]
ACCCTATCTCGGTCTATTCTTTTGATTTATAAGGGATTTTGCCGATTTCGGCCTATTGGTTAAAAAATGA
GCTGATTTAACAAAAATTTAACGCGAATTAATTCTGTGGAATGTGTGTCAGTTAGGGTGTGGAAAGTCCC
CAGGCTCCCCAGCAGGCAGAAGTATGCAAAGCATGCATCTCAATTAGTCAGCAACCAGGTGTGGAAAGTC
CCCAGGCTCCCCAGCAGGCAGAAGTATGCAAAGCATGCATCTCAATTAGTCAGCAACCATAGTCCCGCCC
CTAACTCCGCCCATCCCGCCCCTAACTCCGCCCAGTTCCGCCCATTCTCCGCCCCATGGCTGACTAATTT
TTTTTATTTATGCAGAGGCCGAGGCCGCCTCTGCCTCTGAGCTATTCCAGAAGTAGTGAGGAGGCTTTTT
TGGAGGCCTAGGCTTTTGCAAAAAGCTCCCGGGAGCTTGTATATCCATTTTCGGATCTGATCAAGAGACA
GGATGAGGATCGTTTCGCATGATTGAACAAGATGGATTGCACGCAGGTTCTCCGGCCGCTTGGGTGGAGA
GGCTATTCGGCTATGACTGGGCACAACAGACAATCGGCTGCTCTGATGCCGCCGTGTTCCGGCTGTCAGC
GCAGGGGCGCCCGGTTCTTTTTGTCAAGACCGACCTGTCCGGTGCCCTGAATGAACTGCAGGACGAGGCA
GCGCGGCTATCGTGGCTGGCCACGACGGGCGTTCCTTGCGCAGCTGTGCTCGACGTTGTCACTGAAGCGG
GAAGGGACTGGCTGCTATTGGGCGAAGTGCCGGGGCAGGATCTCCTGTCATCTCACCTTGCTCCTGCCGA
GAAAGTATCCATCATGGCTGATGCAATGCGGCGGCTGCATACGCTTGATCCGGCTACCTGCCCATTCGAC
CACCAAGCGAAACATCGCATCGAGCGAGCACGTACTCGGATGGAAGCCGGTCTTGTCGATCAGGATGATC
TGGACGAAGAGCATCAGGGGCTCGCGCCAGCCGAACTGTTCGCCAGGCTCAAGGCGCGCATGCCCGACGG
CGAGGATCTCGTCGTGACCCATGGCGATGCCTGCTTGCCGAATATCATGGTGGAAAATGGCCGCTTTTCT
GGATTCATCGACTGTGGCCGGCTGGGTGTGGCGGACCGCTATCAGGACATAGCGTTGGCTACCCGTGATA
TTGCTGAAGAGCTTGGCGGCGAATGGGCTGACCGCTTCCTCGTGCTTTACGGTATCGCCGCTCCCGATTC
GCAGCGCATCGCCTTCTATCGCCTTCTTGACGAGTTCTTCTGAGCGGGACTCTGGGGTTCGAAATGACCG
ACCAAGCGACGCCCAACCTGCCATCACGAGATTTCGATTCCACCGCCGCCTTCTATGAAAGGTTGGGCTT
CGGAATCGTTTTCCGGGACGCCGGCTGGATGATCCTCCAGCGCGGGGATCTCATGCTGGAGTTCTTCGCC
CACCCCAACTTGTTTATTGCAGCTTATAATGGTTACAAATAAAGCAATAGCATCACAAATTTCACAAATA
AAGCATTTTTTTCACTGCATTCTAGTTGTGGTTTGTCCAAACTCATCAATGTATCTTATCATGTCTGTAT
ACCGTCGACCTCTAGCTAGAGCTTGGCGTAATCATGGTCATAGCTGTTTCCTGTGTGAAATTGTTATCCG
CTCACAATTCCACACAACATACGAGCCGGAAGCATAAAGTGTAAAGCCTGGGGTGCCTAATGAGTGAGCT
AACTCACATTAATTGCGTTGCGCTCACTGCCCGCTTTCCAGTTGGGAAACCTGTCGTGCCAGCTGCATTA
ATGAATCGGCCAACGCGCGGGGAGAGGCGGTTTGCGTATTGGGCGCTCTTCCGCTTCCTCGCTCACTGAC
TCGCTGCGCTCGGTCGTTCGGCTGCGGCGAGCGGTATCAGCTCACTCAAAGGCGGTAATACGGTTATCCA
CAGAATCAGGGGATAACGCAGGAAAGAACATGTGAGCAAAAGGCCAGCAAAAGGCCAGGAACCGTAAAAA
GGCCGCGTTGCTGGCGTTTTTCCATAGGCTCCGCCCCCCTGACGAGCATCACAAAAATCGACGCTCAAGT
CAGAGGTGGCGAAACCCGACAGGACTATAAAGATACCAGGCGTTTCCCCCTGGAAGCTCCCTCGTGCGCT
CTCCTGTTCCGACCCTGCCGCTTACCGGATACCTGTCCGCCTTTCTCCCTTCGGGAAGCGTGGCGCTTTC
TCATAGCTCACGCTGTAGGTATCTCAGTTCGGTGTAGGTCGTTCGCTCCAAGCTGGGCTGTGTGCACGAA
CCCCCCGTTCAGCCCGACCGCTGCGCCTTATCCGGTAACTATCGTCTTGAGTCCAACCCGGTAAGACACG
ACTTATCGCCACTGGCAGCAGCCACTGGTAACAGGATTAGCAGAGCGAGGTATGTAGGCGGTGCTACAGA
GTTCTTGAAGTGGTGGCCTAACTACGGCTACACTAGAAGAACAGTATTTGGTATCTGCGCTCTGCTGAAG
CCAGTTACCTTCGGAAAAAGAGTTGGTAGCTCTTGATCCGGCAAACAAACCACCGCTGGTAGCGGTGGTT
TTTTTGTTTGCAAGCAGCAGATTACGCGCAGAAAAAAAGGATCTCAAGAAGATCCTTTGATCTTTTCTAC
GGGGTCTGACGCTCAGTGGAACGAAAACTCACGTTAAGGGATTTTGGTCATGAGATTATCAAAAAGGATC
TTCACCTAGATCCTTTTAAATTAAAAATGAAGTTTTAAATCAATCTAAAGTATATATGAGTAAACTTGGT
CTGACAGTTACCAATGCTTAATCAGTGAGGCACCTATCTCAGCGATCTGTCTATTTCGTTCATCCATAGT
TGCCTGACTCCCCGTCGTGTAGATAACTACGATACGGGAGGGCTTACCATCTGGCCCCAGTGCTGCAATG
ATACCGCGAGACCCACGCTCACCGGCTCCAGATTTATCAGCAATAAACCAGCCAGCCGGAAGGGCCGAGC
GCAGAAGTGGTCCTGCAACTTTATCCGCCTCCATCCAGTCTATTAATTGTTGCCGGGAAGCTAGAGTAAG
TAGTTCGCCAGTTAATAGTTTGCGCAACGTTGTTGCCATTGCTACAGGCATCGTGGTGTCACGCTCGTCG
TTTGGTATGGCTTCATTCAGCTCCGGTTCCCAACGATCAAGGCGAGTTACATGATCCCCCATGTTGTGCA
AAAAAGCGGTTAGCTCCTTCGGTCCTCCGATCGTTGTCAGAAGTAAGTTGGCCGCAGTGTTATCACTCAT
GGTTATGGCAGCACTGCATAATTCTCTTACTGTCATGCCATCCGTAAGATGCTTTTCTGTGACTGGTGAG
TACTCAACCAAGTCATTCTGAGAATAGTGTATGCGGCGACCGAGTTGCTCTTGCCCGGCGTCAATACGGG
ATAATACCGCGCCACATAGCAGAACTTTAAAAGTGCTCATCATTGGAAAACGTTCTTCGGGGCGAAAACT
CTCAAGGATCTTACCGCTGTTGAGATCCAGTTCGATGTAACCCACTCGTGCACCCAACTGATCTTCAGCA
TCTTTTACTTTCACCAGCGTTTCTGGGTGAGCAAAAACAGGAAGGCAAAATGCCGCAAAAAAGGGAATAA
GGGCGACACGGAAATGTTGAATACTCATACTCTTCCTTTTTCAATATTATTGAAGCATTTATCAGGGTTA
TTGTCTCATGAGCGGATACATATTTGAATGTATTTAGAAAAATAAACAAATAGGGGTTCCGCGCACATTT
CCCCGAAAAGTGCCACCTGACGTC
Features (pLannotate 1.2.2; 22 found; start..end, strand, type, name):
     28..80      -  misc_feature   bom (fragment): basis of mobility region from pBR322
    235..614     +  enhancer       CMV enhancer: human cytomegalovirus immediate early enhancer
    615..818     +  promoter       CMV promoter: human cytomegalovirus (CMV) immediate early promoter
    814..847     +  LTR            5' LTR (truncated) (fragment): truncated 5' long terminal repeat (LTR) from HIV-1
    863..881     +  promoter       T7 promoter: promoter for bacteriophage T7 RNA polymerase
    906..926     +  CDS            FLAG (fragment): FLAG® epitope tag, followed by an enterokinase cleavage site
    957..3302    +  CDS            CTNNB1 (sequence partly withheld): protein involved both in cell-cell adhesion as part of the cadherin protein complex, and in gene transcription as part of the Wnt signaling pathway; CTNNB1; also known as catenin beta-1; related to Drosophila armadillo
   3408..3426    -  promoter       SP6 promoter: promoter for bacteriophage SP6 RNA polymerase
   3452..3563    +  polyA_signal   bGH poly(A) signal: bovine growth hormone polyadenylation signal
   3680..3701    +  promoter       SV40 promoter (fragment): SV40 enhancer and early promoter
   3722..4150    +  rep_origin     f1 ori (sequence partly withheld): f1 bacteriophage origin of replication; arrow indicates direction of (+) strand synthesis
   4164..4493    +  promoter       SV40 promoter: SV40 enhancer and early promoter
   4560..5351    +  CDS            neo: KKA2_KLEPN - Also known as kan, nptII. Experimental evidence at protein level: Swiss-Prot protein existence level 1. Resistance to kanamycin, neomycin, paromomycin, ribostamycin, butirosin and gentamicin B. From Klebsiella pneumoniae.
   5375..5533    +  CDS            ble (fragment): BLE_KLEPN - Experimental evidence at protein level: Swiss-Prot protein existence level 1. Binding protein with a strong affinity to the bleomycin family of antibiotics. Binds to CL990; an antimitotic-antibiotic compound. From Klebsiella pneumoniae.
   5528..5649    +  polyA_signal   SV40 poly(A) signal: SV40 polyadenylation signal
   5722..5738    -  protein_bind   lac operator: The lac repressor binds to the lac operator to inhibit transcription in E. coli. This inhibition can be relieved by adding lactose or isopropyl-β-D-thiogalactopyranoside (IPTG). lac repressor encoded by lacI
   5746..5776    -  promoter       lac promoter: promoter for the E. coli lac operon
   5791..5812    -  protein_bind   CAP binding site: CAP binding activates transcription in the presence of cAMP. E. coli catabolite activator protein
   5825..5917    -  CDS            lacI (fragment): lac repressor; lacI; The lac repressor binds to the lac operator to inhibit transcription in E. coli. This inhibition can be relieved by adding lactose or isopropyl-β-D-thiogalactopyranoside (IPTG).
   6100..6688    -  rep_origin     ori: high-copy-number ColE1/pMB1/pBR322/pUC origin of replication
   6859..7719    -  CDS            AmpR: β-lactamase; bla; confers resistance to ampicillin, carbenicillin, and related antibiotics
   7720..7824    -  promoter       AmpR promoter: bla
