[The description below was written by a language model from this plasmid's Addgene catalogue record and pLannotate feature annotations shown in this document.]
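Description:
BcatMutS33/S37.T41/S45 is a mammalian expression plasmid built on a FLAG-tagged pcDNA3 derivative (pcDNA3-2AB Flag) that carries human beta-catenin (CTNNB1) with four alanine substitutions: S33A, S37A, T41A and S45A. The sequenced construct is about 7.9 kb. It is maintained in E. coli through a high-copy ColE1/pUC-type origin with ampicillin selection from the bla gene. An f1 origin is also present, which allows single-stranded DNA production. For mammalian cells, an SV40 early promoter drives the neomycin phosphotransferase gene, followed by an SV40 polyadenylation signal, so stable transfectants can be selected with G418.

The expression cassette uses the CMV immediate-early enhancer and promoter to drive an N-terminal FLAG epitope, followed by the CTNNB1 coding sequence of roughly 2.3 kb, and ends at the bovine growth hormone polyadenylation signal. T7 and SP6 phage promoters flank the insert, as is usual in pcDNA3, and can be used for in vitro transcription or as sequencing sites. The short "HIV-1 LTR", "ble" and "lacI" fragments in the feature table are probably incidental annotation matches to backbone sequence rather than functional elements.

The four mutated residues are the N-terminal serine and threonine sites normally phosphorylated by CK1 (S45) and GSK3β (S33, S37, T41), a modification that marks beta-catenin for ubiquitination and proteasomal degradation. Replacing them with alanine is generally expected to give a stabilized, degradation-resistant protein. Such a construct is typically used to mimic constitutive Wnt/beta-catenin signaling in transfected cells, and the FLAG tag allows detection or immunoprecipitation of the exogenous protein. The record itself does not state a specific intended application, and the cloning method is listed as unknown.
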