Addgene plasmid #24204: BcatMutS33/S37.T41/S45
Depositing lab: David Rimm.
Backbone
  Vector backbone: pcDNA3-2AB Flag
  Backbone size w/o insert (bp): 5400
  Vector type: Mammalian Expression
  Selectable markers: Neomycin (select with G418)
Growth in bacteria
  Bacterial resistance: Ampicillin, 100 μg/mL
  Growth temperature: 37°C
  Growth strain: DH5alpha
  Copy number: High Copy
Gene/Insert
  Gene/Insert name: beta catenin
  Species: H. sapiens (human)
  Insert size (bp): 3000
  Mutation: S33A, S37A, T41A,S45A
  Entrez Gene: CTNNB1 (a.k.a. CTNNB, EVR7, MRD19, NEDSDV, armadillo)
  Promoter: CMV
  Tag / fusion protein: FLAG (N terminal on insert)
  Cloning method: Unknown
  Sequencing primers: 5′ CMV-F; 3′ BGH-rev
Terms and licenses: Academic/Nonprofit Terms; Industry Terms: Not Available to Industry
Depositor comments: Rimm Lab Plasmid #351
How to cite: BcatMutS33/S37.T41/S45 was a gift from David Rimm (Addgene plasmid # 24204 ; http://n2t.net/addgene:24204 ; RRID:Addgene_24204)
