>Addgene plasmid #24204 | BcatMutS33/S37.T41/S45 | addgene partial sequence | sequence record 29936 | 24204 with CMV-F
ACTAGAGAACCCACTGCTTACTGGCTTATCGAAATTAATACGACTCACTATAGGGAGACCCAAGCTGCCA
CCATGGACTACAAGGACGACGATGACAAGGGACCTAAGCTTGGTACCGAGCTCGGATCCATGGCTACTCA
AGCTGATTTGATGGAGTTGGACATGGCCATGGAACCAGACAGAAAAGCGGCTGTTAGTCACTGGCAGCAA
CAGTCTTACCTGGACGCTGGAATCCATGCTGGTGCCACTGCCACAGCTCCTGCTCTGAGTGGTAAAGGCA
ATCCTGAGGAAGAGGATGTGGATACCTCCCAAGTCCTGTATGAGTGGGAACAGGGATTTTCTCAGTCCTT
CACTCAAGAACAAGTAGCTGATATTGATGGACAGTATGCAATGACTCGAGCTCAGAGGGTACGAGCTGCT
ATGTTCCCTGAGACATTAGATGAGGGCATGCAGATCCCATCTACACAGTTTGATGCTGCTCATCCCACTA
ATGTCCAGCGTTTGGCTGAACCATCACAGATGCTGAAA
[211 nt withheld, positions 529-739]
